>Addgene plasmid #173120 | pPB EF1a CCR6-hLOV-TEVcs-Gal4 | addgene full sequence | sequence record 339550 | Addgene NGS Result
ACTCTTCCTTTTTCAATATTATTGAAGCATTTATCAGGGTTATTGTCTCATGAGCGGATACATATTTGAA
TGTATTTAGAAAAATAAACAAATAGGGGTTCCGCGCACATTTCCCCGAAAAGTGCCACCTAAATTGTAAG
CGTTAATATTTTGTTAAAATTCGCGTTAAATTTTTGTTAAATCAGCTCATTTTTTAACCAATAGGCCGAA
ATCGGCAAAATCCCTTATAAATCAAAAGAATAGACCGAGATAGGGT
[37 nt withheld, positions 257-293]
AAAGAACGTGGACTCCAACGTCAAAGG
[49 nt withheld, positions 321-369]
T
[91 nt withheld, positions 371-461]
G
[124 nt withheld, positions 463-586]
CCCATTCGCCATTCAGGCTGCGCAACTGTTGGGAAGGGCGATCGGTGCGGGCCTCTTCGCTATTACGCCA
GCTGGCGAAAGGGGGATGTGCTGCAAGGCGATTAAGTTGGGTAACGCCAGGGTTTTCCCAGTCACGACGT
TGTAAAACGACGGCCAGTGAGCGCGCCTCGTTCATTCACGTTTTTGAACCCGTGGAGGACGGGCAGACTC
GCGGTGCAAATGTGTTTTACAGCGTGATGGAGCAGATGAAGATGCTCGACACGCTGCAGAACACGCAGCT
AGATTAACCCTAGAAAGATAATCATATTGTGACGTACGTTAAAGATAATCATGTGTAAAATTGACGCATG
TGTTTTATCGGTCTGTATATCGAGGTTTATTTATTAATTTGAATAGATATTAAGTTTTATTATATTTACA
CTTACATACTAATAATAAATTCAACAAACAATTTATTTATGTTTATTTATTTATTAAAAAAAACAAAAAC
TCAAAATTTCTTCTATAAAGTAACAAAACTTTTATGAGGGACAGCCCCCCCCCAAAGCCCCCAGGGATGT
AATTACGTCCCTCCCCCGCTAGGGGGCAGCAGCGAGCCGCCCGGGGCTCCGCTCCGGTCCGGCGCTCCCC
CCGCATCCCCGAGCCGGCAGCGTGCGGGGACAGCCCGGGCACGGGGAAGGTGGCACGGGATCGCTTTCCT
CTGAACGCTTCTCGCTGCTCTTTGAGCCTGCAGACACCTGGGGGGATACGGGGAAAAGGCCTCCACGGCC
AGACTAGAACTTTTAAAAGAAAAGGGGGGATTGGGGGGTACAGTGCAGGGGAAAGAATAGTAGACATAAT
AGCAACAGACATACAAACTAAAGAATTACAAAAACAAATTACAAAAATTCAAAATTTTATCGATCACGAG
ACTAGCCTCGAGGGATCATCCGGTGCCCGTCAGTGGGCAGAGCGCACATCGCCCACAGTCCCCGAGAAGT
TGGGGGGAGGGGTCGGCAATTGAACGGGTGCCTAGAGAAGGTGGCGCGGGGTAAACTGGGAAAGTGATGT
CGTGTACTGGCTCCGCCTTTTTCCCGAGGGTGGGGGAGAACCGTATATAAGTGCAGTAGTCGCCGTGAAC
GTTCTTTTTCGCAACGGGTTTGCCGCCAGAACACAGCTGAAGCTTCGAGGGGCTCGCATCTCTCCTTCAC
GCGCCCGCCGCCCTACCTGAGGCCGCCATCCACGCCGGTTGAGTCGCGTTCTGCCGCCTCCCGCCTGTGG
TGCCTCCTGAACTGCGTCCGCCGTCTAGGTAAGTTTAAAGCTCAGGTCGAGACCGGGCCTTTGTCCGGCG
CTCCCTTGGAGCCTACCTAGACTCAGCCGGCTCTCCACGCTTTGCCTGACCCTGCTTGCTCAACTCTACG
TCTTTGTTTCGTTTTCTGTTCTGCGCCGTTACAGATCCAAGCTGTGACCGGCGCCGAATTCTTCGCATAT
TAAGGTGACGCGTGTGGCCTCGAACACCGAGCGACCCTGCAGCGACCCGCTTAAAAGATCCAGCCACCAC
CGGTCGCCACCGCCACCATGAGCGGAGAGAGCATGAACTTCAGTGATGTGTTCGATTCCAGTGAGGACTA
CTTCGTGTCCGTCAATACATCCTACTACAGCGTAGATTCTGAGATGCTGCTTTGCTCCCTGCAGGAGGTG
CGCCAGTTCTCCCGACTCTTCGTTCCCATCGCGTATTCACTCATCTGCGTCTTTGGCCTCCTGGGGAATA
TCTTGGTAGTCATCACATTTGCTTTTTATAAAAAGGCCAGATCCATGACAGACGTCTACCTGCTTAATAT
GGCCATTGCAGACATCCTGTTCGTCCTGACGCTCCCATTCTGGGCTGTGAGTCACGCTACCGGGGCCTGG
GTGTTCAGTAATGCAACCTGCAAGCTGTTGAAGGGAATTTATGCCATCAACTTTAATTGCGGTATGCTGC
TGCTGACTTGCATAAGTATGGACAGATACATCGCCATAGTACAGGCAACAAAATCCTTCAGACTGAGGTC
TCGAACGCTCCCTAGGTCTAAAATCATTTGTCTTGTTGTATGGGGCTTGAGCGTGATTATTTCCAGCAGT
ACTTTCGTGTTTAACCAGAAGTACAACACGCAGGGCAGCGATGTGTGTGAGCCCAAGTACCAGACGGTAT
CTGAGCCTATCAGGTGGAAGCTGTTGATGCTGGGTTTGGAATTGCTGTTCGGCTTTTTTATCCCACTCAT
GTTTATGATTTTTTGTTATACCTTCATCGTGAAGACCCTGGTCCAGGCACAAAACTCTAAGCGACACAAG
GCCATCCGGGTAATCATCGCTGTTGTGCTGGTATTTCTGGCTTGCCAGATCCCTCATAATATGGTCCTTC
TGGTAACGGCAGCCAACCTGGGCAAAATGAATCGCTCATGTCAGTCAGAAAAGCTTATCGGGTACACCAA
AACGGTTACGGAGGTTCTGGCGTTCCTGCATTGTTGCCTTAACCCTGTGCTGTACGCATTTATAGGTCAG
AAGTTTCGAAACTACTTCCTGAAGATTCTCAAAGACCTCTGGTGTGTAAGAAGAAAGTATAAAAGTAGTG
GATTTTCATGCGCAGGACGCTACTCCGAAAACATTTCCAGACAGACCAGTGAGACGGCCGATAACGATAA
CGCCTCCTCCTTTACCATGACTAGTGAGCTGGCCGAGAAGCTGGCCGGCCTGGACATCAACGGTGGAGCT
AGCGAGTTTCGGGCAACCACACTGGAACGGATCGAGAAAAGCTTCGTGATTACTGATCCGAGACTGCCTG
ACAACCCAATCATTTTTGTGAGCGATTCCTTCCTGCAGCTGACAGAATATTCTCGGGAAGAGATCCTGGG
GCGCAATTGCCGTTTTCTGCAGGGACCCGAGACAGACCGTGCCACTGTTCGGAAAATCAGAGATGCTATT
GACAACCAGACTGAAGTGACCGTTCAGCTGATCAATTATACCAAGAGCGGCAAGAAGTTCTGGAACGTGT
TCCACCTGCAGCCGATGCGCGATTATAAGGGCGACGTCCAGTACTTCATTGGCGTGCAGCTGGATGGCAC
CGAACGTCTTCATGGCGCCGCTGAGCGTGAGGCGGTCTGCCTGGTCAAAAAGACAGCCTTTCAGATTGCT
GAAAATCTCTACTTCCAGATGGGCGGAGGATCCGACTACAAGGATGACGACGATAAGAAGCTACTGTCTT
CTATCGAACAAGCATGCGATATTTGCCGACTTAAAAAGCTCAAGTGCTCCAAAGAAAAACCGAAGTGCGC
CAAGTGTCTGAAGAACAACTGGGAGTGTCGCTACTCTCCCAAAACCAAAAGGTCTCCGCTGACTAGGGCA
CATCTGACAGAAGTGGAATCAAGGCTAGAAAGACTGGAACAGCTATTTCTACTGATTTTTCCTCGAGAAG
ACCTTGACATGATTTTGAAAATGGATTCTTTACAGGATATAAAAGCATTGTTAACAGGATTATTTGTACA
AGATAATGTGAATAAAGATGCCGTCACAGATAGATTGGCTTCAGTGGAGACTGATATGCCTCTAACATTG
AGACAGCATAGAATAAGTGCGACATCATCATCGGAAGAGAGTAGTAACAAAGGTCAAAGACAGTTGACTG
TATCGGCCAATTTTAATCAAAGTGGGAATATTGCTGATAGCTCATTGTCCTTCACTTTCACTAACAGTAG
CAACGGTCCGAACCTCATAACAACTCAAACAAATTCTCAAGCGCTTTCACAACCAATTGCCTCCTCTAAC
GTTCATGATAACTTCATGAATAATGAAATCACGGCTAGTAAAATTGATGATGGTAATAATTCAAAACCAC
TGTCACCTGGTTGGACGGACCAAACTGCGTATAACGCGTTTGGAATCACTACAGGGATGTTTAATACCAC
TACAATGGATGATGTATATAACTATCTATTCGATGATGAAGATACCCCACCAAACCCAAAAAAAGAGTAA
AGCGGCCGCGTCGACAATCAACCTCTGGATTACAAAATTTGTGAAAGATTGACTGGTATTCTTAACTATG
TTGCTCCTTTTACGCTATGTGGATACGCTGCTTTAATGCCTTTGTATCATGCTATTGCTTCCCGTATGGC
TTTCATTTTCTCCTCCTTGTATAAATCCTGGTTGCTGTCTCTTTATGAGGAGTTGTGGCCCGTTGTCAGG
CAACGTGGCGTGGTGTGCACTGTGTTTGCTGACGCAACCCCCACTGGTTGGGGCATTGCCACCACCTGTC
AGCTCCTTTCCGGGACTTTCGCTTTCCCCCTCCCTATTGCCACGGCGGAACTCATCGCCGCCTGCCTTGC
CCGCTGCTGGACAGGGGCTCGGCTGTTGGGCACTGACAATTCCGTGGTGTTGTCGGGGAAGCTGACGTCC
TTTCCATGGCTGCTCGCCTGTGTTGCCACCTGGATTCTGCGCGGGACGTCCTTCTGCTACGTCCCTTCGG
CCCTCAATCCAGCGGACCTTCCTTCCCGCGGCCTGCTGCCGGCTCTGCGGCCTCTTCCGCGTCTTCGCCT
TCGCCCTCAGACGAGTCGGATCTCCCTTTGGGCCGCCTCCCCGCGGATCCGGCCTCCGCGCCGGGTTTTG
GCGCCTCCCGCGGGCGCCCCCCTCCTCACGGCGAGCGCTGCCACGTCAGACGAAGGGCGCAGCGAGCGTC
CTGATCCTTCCGCCCGGACGCTCAGGACAGCGGCCCGCTGCTCATAAGACTCGGCCTTAGAACCCCAGTA
TCAGCAGAAGGACATTTTAGGACGGGACTTGGGTGACTCTAGGGCACTGGTTTTCTTTCCAGAGAGCGGA
ACAGGCGAGGAAAAGTAGTCCCTTCTCGGCGATTCTGCGGAGGGATCTCCGTGGGGCGGTGAACGCCGAT
GATTATATAAGGACGCGCCGGGTGTGGCACAGCTAGTTCCGTCGCAGCCGGGATTTGGGTCGCGGTTCTT
GTTTGTGGATCGCTGTGATCGTCACTTGGTGAGTAGCGGGCTGCTGGGCTGGCCGGGGCTTTCGTGGCCG
CCGGGCCGCTCGGTGGGACGGAAGCGTGTGGAGAGACCGCCAAGGGCTGTAGTCTGGGTCCGCGAGCAAG
GTTGCCCTGAACTGGGGGTTGGGGGGAGCGCAGCAAAATGGCGGCTGTTCCCGAGTCTTGAATGGAAGAC
GCTTGTGAGGCGGGCTGTGAGGTCGTTGAAACAAGGTGGGGGGCATGGTGGGCGGCAAGAACCCAAGGTC
TTGAGGCCTTCGCTAATGCGGGAAAGCTCTTATTCGGGTGAGATGGGCTGGGGCACCATCTGGGGACCCT
GACGTGAAGTTTGTCACTGACTGGAGAACTCGGTTTGTCGTCTGTTGCGGGGGCGGCAGTTATGGCGGTG
CCGTTGGGCAGTGCACCCGTACCTTTGGGAGCGCGCGCCCTCGTCGTGTCGTGACGTCACCCGTTCTGTT
GGCTTATAATGCAGGGTGGGGCCACCTGCCGGTAGGTGTGCGGTAGGCTTTTCTCCGTCGCAGGACGCAG
GGTTCGGGCCTAGGGTAGGCTCTCCTGAATCGACAGGCGCCGGACCTCTGGTGAGGGGAGGGATAAGTGA
GGCGTCAGTTTCTTTGGTCGGTTTTATGTACCTATCTTCTTAAGTAGCTGAAGCTCCGGTTTTGAACTAT
GCGCTCGGGGTTGGCGAGTGTGTTTTGTGAAGTTTTTTAGGCACCTTTTGAAATGTAATCATTTGGGTCA
ATATGTAATTTTCAGTGTTAGACTAGTAAATTGTCCGCTAAATTCTGGCCGTTTTTGGCTTTTTTGTTAG
ACGCTAGCGGATTCTAGAGCCACCATGATTGAACAAGATGGATTGCACGCAGGTTCTCCGGCCGCTTGGG
TGGAGAGGCTATTCGGCTATGACTGGGCACAACAGACAATCGGCTGCTCTGATGCCGCCGTGTTCCGGCT
GTCAGCGCAGGGGCGCCCGGTTCTTTTTGTCAAGACCGACCTGTCCGGTGCCCTGAATGAACTGCAAGAC
GAGGCAGCGCGGCTATCGTGGCTGGCCACGACGGGCGTTCCTTGCGCAGCTGTGCTCGACGTTGTCACTG
AAGCGGGAAGGGACTGGCTGCTATTGGGCGAAGTGCCGGGGCAGGATCTCCTGTCATCTCACCTTGCTCC
TGCCGAGAAAGTATCCATCATGGCTGATGCAATGCGGCGGCTGCATACGCTTGATCCGGCTACCTGCCCA
TTCGACCACCAAGCGAAACATCGCATCGAGCGAGCACGTACTCGGATGGAAGCCGGTCTTGTCGATCAGG
ATGATCTGGACGAAGAGCATCAGGGGCTCGCGCCAGCCGAACTGTTCGCCAGGCTCAAGGCGAGCATGCC
CGACGGCGAGGATCTCGTCGTGACCCATGGCGATGCCTGCTTGCCGAATATCATGGTGGAAAATGGCCGC
TTTTCTGGATTCATCGACTGTGGCCGGCTGGGTGTGGCGGACCGCTATCAGGACATAGCGTTGGCTACCC
GTGATATTGCTGAAGAGCTTGGCGGCGAATGGGCTGACCGCTTCCTCGTGCTTTACGGTATCGCCGCTCC
CGATTCGCAGCGCATCGCCTTCTATCGCCTTCTTGACGAGTTCTTCTGAGTTAACTAACTAAACTTGTTT
ATTGCAGCTTATAATGGTTACAAATAAAGCAATAGCATCACAAATTTCACAAATAAAGCATTTTTTTCAC
TGCATTCTAGTTGTGGTTTGTCCAAACTCATCAATGTATCTTATCATGTCTGGAATTGACTCAAATGATG
TCAATTAGTCTATCAGAAGCTCATCTGGTCTCCCTTCCGGGGGACAAGACATCCCTGTTTAATATTTAAA
CAGCAGTGTTCCCAAACTGGGTTCTTATATCCCTTGCTCTGGTCAACCAGGTTGCAGGGTTTCCTGTCCT
CACAGGAACGAAGTCCCTAAAGAAACAGTGGCAGCCAGGTTTAGCCCCGGAATTGACTGGATTCCTTTTT
TAGGGCCCATTGGTATGGCTTTTTCCCCGTATCCCCCCAGGTGTCTGCAGGCTCAAAGAGCAGCGAGAAG
CGTTCAGAGGAAAGCGATCCCGTGCCACCTTCCCCGTGCCCGGGCTGTCCCCGCACGCTGCCGGCTCGGG
GATGCGGGGGGAGCGCCGGACCGGAGCGGAGCCCCGGGCGGCTCGCTGCTGCCCCCTAGCGGGGGAGGGA
CGTAATTACATCCCTGGGGGCTTTGGGGGGGGGCTGTCCCTGATATCTATAACAAGAAAATATATATATA
ATAAGTTATCACGTAAGTAGAACATGAAATAACAATATAATTATCGTATGAGTTAAATCTTAAAAGTCAC
GTAAAAGATAATCATGCGTCATTTTGACTCACGCGGTCGTTATAGTTCAAAATCAGTGACACTTACCGCA
TTGACAAGCACGCCTCACGGGAGCTCCAAGCGGCGACTGAGATGTCCTAAATGCACAGCGACGGATTCGC
GCTATTTAGAAAGAGAGAGCAATATTTCAAGAATGCATGCGTCAATTTTACGCAGACTATCTTTCTAGGG
TTAATCTAGCTGCATCAGGATCATATCGTCGGGTCTTTTTTCCGGCTCAGTCATCGCCCAAGCTGGCGCT
ATCTGGGCATCGGGGAGGAAGAAGCCCGTGCCTTTTCCCGCGAGGTTGAAGCGGCATGGAAAGAGTTTGC
CGAGGATGACTGCTGCTGCATTGACGTTGAGCGAAAACGCACGTTTACCATGATGATTCGGGAAGGTGTG
GCCATGCACGCCTTTAACGGTGAACTGTTCGTTCAGGCCACCTGGGATACCAGTTCGTCGCGGCTTTTCC
GGACACAGTTCCGGATGGTCAGCCCGAAGCGCATCAGCAACCCGAACAATACCGGCGACAGCCGGAACTG
CCGTGCCGGTGTGCAGATTAATGACAGCGGTGCGGCGCTGGGATATTACGTCAGCGAGGACGGGTATCCT
GGCTGGATGCCGCAGAAATGGACATGGATACCCCGTGAGTTACCCGGCGGGCGCGCTTGGCGTAATCATG
GTCATAGCTGTTTCCTGTGTGAAATTGTTATCCGCTCACAATTCCACACAACATACGAGCCGGAAGCATA
AAGTGTAAAGCCTGGGGTGCCTAATGAGTGAGCTAACTCACATTAATTGCGTTGCGCTCACTGCCCGCTT
TCCAGTCGGGAAACCTGTCGTGCCAGCTGCATTAATGAATCGGCCAACGCGCGGGGAGAGGCGGTTTGCG
TATTGGGCGCTCTTCCGCTTCCTCGCTCACTGACTCGCTGCGCTCGGTCGTTCGGCTGCGGCGAGCGGTA
TCAGCTCACTCAAAGGCGGTAATACGGTTATCCACAGAATCAGGGGATAACGCAGGAAAGAACATGTGAG
CAAAAGGCCAGCAAAAGGCCAGGAACCGTAAAAAGGCCGCGTTGCTGGCGTTTTTCCATAGGCTCCGCCC
CCCTGACGAGCATCACAAAAATCGACGCTCAAGTCAGAGGTGGCGAAACCCGACAGGACTATAAAGATAC
CAGGCGTTTCCCCCTGGAAGCTCCCTCGTGCGCTCTCCTGTTCCGACCCTGCCGCTTACCGGATACCTGT
CCGCCTTTCTCCCTTCGGGAAGCGTGGCGCTTTCTCATAGCTCACGCTGTAGGTATCTCAGTTCGGTGTA
GGTCGTTCGCTCCAAGCTGGGCTGTGTGCACGAACCCCCCGTTCAGCCCGACCGCTGCGCCTTATCCGGT
AACTATCGTCTTGAGTCCAACCCGGTAAGACACGACTTATCGCCACTGGCAGCAGCCACTGGTAACAGGA
TTAGCAGAGCGAGGTATGTAGGCGGTGCTACAGAGTTCTTGAAGTGGTGGCCTAACTACGGCTACACTAG
AAGAACAGTATTTGGTATCTGCGCTCTGCTGAAGCCAGTTACCTTCGGAAAAAGAGTTGGTAGCTCTTGA
TCCGGCAAACAAACCACCGCTGGTAGCGGTGGTTTTTTTGTTTGCAAGCAGCAGATTACGCGCAGAAAAA
AAGGATCTCAAGAAGATCCTTTGATCTTTTCTACGGGGTCTGACGCTCAGTGGAACGAAAACTCACGTTA
AGGGATTTTGGTCATGAGATTATCAAAAAGGATCTTCACCTAGATCCTTTTAAATTAAAAATGAAGTTTT
AAATCAATCTAAAGTATATATGAGTAAACTTGGTCTGACAGTTACCAATGCTTAATCAGTGAGGCACCTA
TCTCAGCGATCTGTCTATTTCGTTCATCCATAGTTGCCTGACTCCCCGTCGTGTAGATAACTACGATACG
GGAGGGCTTACCATCTGGCCCCAGTGCTGCAATGATACCGCGAGACCCACGCTCACCGGCTCCAGATTTA
TCAGCAATAAACCAGCCAGCCGGAAGGGCCGAGCGCAGAAGTGGTCCTGCAACTTTATCCGCCTCCATCC
AGTCTATTAATTGTTGCCGGGAAGCTAGAGTAAGTAGTTCGCCAGTTAATAGTTTGCGCAACGTTGTTGC
CATTGCTACAGGCATCGTGGTGTCACGCTCGTCGTTTGGTATGGCTTCATTCAGCTCCGGTTCCCAACGA
TCAAGGCGAGTTACATGATCCCCCATGTTGTGCAAAAAAGCGGTTAGCTCCTTCGGTCCTCCGATCGTTG
TCAGAAGTAAGTTGGCCGCAGTGTTATCACTCATGGTTATGGCAGCACTGCATAATTCTCTTACTGTCAT
GCCATCCGTAAGATGCTTTTCTGTGACTGGTGAGTACTCAACCAAGTCATTCTGAGAATAGTGTATGCGG
CGACCGAGTTGCTCTTGCCCGGCGTCAATACGGGATAATACCGCGCCACATAGCAGAACTTTAAAAGTGC
TCATCATTGGAAAACGTTCTTCGGGGCGAAAACTCTCAAGGATCTTACCGCTGTTGAGATCCAGTTCGAT
GTAACCCACTCGTGCACCCAACTGATCTTCAGCATCTTTTACTTTCACCAGCGTTTCTGGGTGAGCAAAA
ACAGGAAGGCAAAATGCCGCAAAAAAGGGAATAAGGGCGACACGGAAATGTTGAATACTCAT
Features (pLannotate 1.2.2; 25 found; start..end, strand, type, name):
      1..105     -  promoter       AmpR promoter: bla
    158..586     -  rep_origin     f1 ori (sequence partly withheld): f1 bacteriophage origin of replication; arrow indicates direction of (+) strand synthesis
    591..746     -  CDS            lacZα (fragment): LacZα fragment of β-galactosidase; lacZ fragment
    748..867     +  CDS            B (fragment): PORTL_LAMBD - Experimental evidence at protein level: Swiss-Prot protein existence level 1. Forms the portal vertex of the capsid (PubMed:6228056, PubMed:6232391). This portal plays critical roles in head assembly, genome packaging, neck/tail attachment, and genome ejection (Probable). The portal protein multimerizes as a single ring-shaped homododecamer arranged around a central channel (PubMed:6232391). Binds to the terminase subunits to form the packaging machine (PubMed:7799432). From Escherichia phage lambda (Bacteriophage lambda).
   1367..1484    +  misc_feature   cPPT/CTS: central polypurine tract and central termination sequence of HIV-1
   1531..1742    +  promoter       EF-1α core promoter: core promoter for human elongation factor EF-1α
   1755..2023    +  LTR            5' LTR (truncated): truncated 5' long terminal repeat (LTR) from human T-cell leukemia virus (HTLV) type 1
   2048..2110    +  promoter       Mini-TK promoter: minimal herpes simplex virus (HSV) thymidine kinase promoter
   2144..3265    +  CDS            CCR6: CCR6_HUMAN - Also known as CKRL3, CMKBR6, GPR29, STRL22. Experimental evidence at protein level: Swiss-Prot protein existence level 1. Receptor for the C-C type chemokine CCL20 (PubMed:9169459). Binds to CCL20 and subsequently transduces a signal by increasing the intracellular calcium ion levels (PubMed:20068036). Although CCL20 is its major ligand it can also act as a receptor for non-chemokine ligands such as beta-defensins (PubMed:25585877). Binds to defensin DEFB1 leading to increase in intracellular calcium ions and cAMP levels. Its binding to DEFB1 is essential for the function of DEFB1
   3347..3664    +  CDS            miniSOG: miniSOG is a basic (constitutively fluorescent) cyan fluorescent protein published in 2011, derived from Arabidopsis thaliana. It requires the cofactor flavin for fluorescence.
   3773..3794    +  CDS            3xFLAG (fragment): three tandem FLAG® epitope tags
   3793..4231    +  CDS            GAL4 DNA binding domain (fragment): DNA binding domain of the GAL4 transcriptional activator; Saccharomyces cerevisiae GAL4 (truncated)
   4232..4576    +  CDS            GAL4 activation domain: activation domain of the GAL4 transcriptional activator; Saccharomyces cerevisiae GAL4 (truncated)
   4592..5180    +  misc_feature   WPRE: woodchuck hepatitis virus posttranscriptional regulatory element
   5187..6398    +  promoter       UbC promoter: human ubiquitin C promoter
   6421..7215    +  CDS            NeoR/KanR: aminoglycoside phosphotransferase from Tn5; aph(3')-II (or nptII); confers resistance to neomycin, kanamycin, and G418 (Geneticin®)
   7228..7349    +  polyA_signal   SV40 poly(A) signal: SV40 polyadenylation signal
   7367..7459    +  ncRNA          G-CSF SLDE: Accession: RF00183 - G-CSF factor stem-loop destabilising element (SLDE)
   8156..8623    +  CDS            B (fragment): PORTL_LAMBD - Experimental evidence at protein level: Swiss-Prot protein existence level 1. Forms the portal vertex of the capsid (PubMed:6228056, PubMed:6232391). This portal plays critical roles in head assembly, genome packaging, neck/tail attachment, and genome ejection (Probable). The portal protein multimerizes as a single ring-shaped homododecamer arranged around a central channel (PubMed:6232391). Binds to the terminase subunits to form the packaging machine (PubMed:7799432). From Escherichia phage lambda (Bacteriophage lambda).
   8659..8681    -  protein_bind   lac operator (fragment): The lac repressor binds to the lac operator to inhibit transcription in E. coli. This inhibition can be relieved by adding lactose or isopropyl-β-D-thiogalactopyranoside (IPTG). lac repressor encoded by lacI
   8685..8715    -  promoter       lac promoter: promoter for the E. coli lac operon
   8730..8751    -  protein_bind   CAP binding site: CAP binding activates transcription in the presence of cAMP. E. coli catabolite activator protein
   8764..8856    -  CDS            lacI (fragment): lac repressor; lacI; The lac repressor binds to the lac operator to inhibit transcription in E. coli. This inhibition can be relieved by adding lactose or isopropyl-β-D-thiogalactopyranoside (IPTG).
   9039..9627    -  rep_origin     ori: high-copy-number ColE1/pMB1/pBR322/pUC origin of replication
   9798..10658   -  CDS            AmpR: β-lactamase; bla; confers resistance to ampicillin, carbenicillin, and related antibiotics
