[The description below was written by a language model from this plasmid's Addgene catalogue record and pLannotate feature annotations shown in this document.]
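Description:
pPB EF1a CCR6-hLOV-TEVcs-Gal4 is a mammalian expression plasmid of about 10.7 kb built on a pPB backbone. The name suggests a piggyBac transposon vector for genomic integration, although the automated feature table does not annotate any transposon terminal repeats. It is maintained in E. coli through a high-copy ColE1/pUC origin and ampicillin resistance. It also carries an f1 origin and remnants of a lacZα/lac promoter cloning region. For selection in mammalian cells, a human UbC promoter drives a neomycin phosphotransferase gene followed by an SV40 polyadenylation signal, conferring G418 resistance.

The payload is a single fusion protein expressed from an EF-1α core promoter joined to an HTLV-1 5' LTR fragment, a common composite promoter arrangement, with a WPRE downstream to enhance transcript expression. The open reading frame begins with human CCR6, the G protein-coupled receptor for the chemokine CCL20. Next comes a segment annotated as miniSOG, which most likely corresponds to the related flavin-binding hLOV light-sensing domain named in the insert. By name, a TEV protease cleavage site (TEVcs) follows. The fusion ends with a FLAG-tag fragment and the Gal4 DNA-binding and activation domains.

In designs of this type, the LOV domain cages the cleavage site in the dark. Gal4 is therefore released from the membrane-tethered receptor only when light coincides with recruitment of a TEV protease, which would have to be supplied separately, after receptor activation. The freed Gal4 can then drive a UAS reporter. The record describes the plasmid as the "receiver" component, expressed in DIPG (glioma) cells, of a light-gated transcriptional recorder for detecting cell-cell contacts.
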