Addgene plasmid #173120: pPB EF1a CCR6-hLOV-TEVcs-Gal4
Purpose: Expresses CCR6 hLOV receiver construct in DIPG
Depositing lab: Alice Ting. Depositing organization: Stanford University. Publication: A light-gated transcriptional recorder for detecting cell-cell contacts. Cho KF, Gillespie SM, Kalogriopoulos NA, Quezada MA, Jacko M, Monje M, Ting AY. Elife. 2022 Mar 21;11:e70881. doi: 10.7554/eLife.70881. PubMed 35311648.
Backbone
  Vector backbone: pPB
  Vector type: Mammalian Expression
  Selectable markers: Neomycin (select with G418)
Growth in bacteria
  Bacterial resistance: Ampicillin, 100 μg/mL
  Growth temperature: 37°C
  Growth strain: NEB Stable
  Copy number: Unknown
Gene/Insert
  Gene/Insert name: CCR6-hLOV-TEVcs-Gal4
  Promoter: EF1a
  Cloning method: Gibson Cloning
  Sequencing primers: 5′ taaggtgacgcgtgtggcctcgaacaccgagcgaccctgc
Terms and licenses: Academic/Nonprofit Terms; Industry Terms: Not Available to Industry
How to cite: pPB EF1a CCR6-hLOV-TEVcs-Gal4 was a gift from Alice Ting (Addgene plasmid # 173120 ; http://n2t.net/addgene:173120 ; RRID:Addgene_173120)
